Addgene plasmid #132960: pCAGGS::AtHAP2-YFP
Purpose: Express AtHAP2 full length protein in mammalian cells
Depositing lab: Benjamin Podbilewicz. Depositing organization: Technion Research and Development Foundation. Publication: Arabidopsis HAP2/GCS1 is a gamete fusion protein homologous to somatic and viral fusogens. Valansi C, Moi D, Leikina E, Matveev E, Grana M, Chernomordik LV, Romero H, Aguilar PS, Podbilewicz B. J Cell Biol. 2017 Mar 6;216(3):571-581. doi: 10.1083/jcb.201610093. Epub 2017 Jan 30. PubMed 28137780.
Backbone
  Vector backbone: pCAGGS
  Backbone size w/o insert (bp): 4741
  Total vector size (bp): 7560
  Vector type: Mammalian Expression
Growth in bacteria
  Bacterial resistance: Ampicillin, 100 μg/mL
  Growth temperature: 37°C
  Growth strain: DH5alpha
  Copy number: High Copy
Gene/Insert
  Gene/Insert name: At HAP2::YFP (alt name: GCS1::YFP)
  Species: A. thaliana (mustard weed)
  Insert size (bp): 2841
  GenBank ID: 826777
  Tag / fusion protein: YFP (C terminal on insert)
  Cloning method: Restriction Enzyme; 5′ cloning site ClaI (not destroyed); 3′ cloning site XmaI (destroyed during cloning)
  Sequencing primers: 5′ pCAGGS Fw; 3′ pCAGGS Rv
Resource information
  A portion of this plasmid was derived from a plasmid made by: The A. thaliana HAP2 plasmids were derived from AtHAP2promoter::HAP2cds::YFP (PGL290; GenBank AF234315; von Besser et al., 2006) that fully rescues hap2(−) A. thaliana mutants (Wong et al., 2010).
Terms and licenses: Academic/Nonprofit Terms; Industry Terms: Not Available to Industry
How to cite: pCAGGS::AtHAP2-YFP was a gift from Benjamin Podbilewicz (Addgene plasmid # 132960 ; http://n2t.net/addgene:132960 ; RRID:Addgene_132960)
