[The description below was written by a language model from this plasmid's Addgene catalogue record and pLannotate feature annotations shown in this document.]
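Description:
pCAGGS::AtHAP2-YFP is a mammalian expression plasmid of about 7.5 kb, built on the pCAGGS backbone to produce the full-length Arabidopsis thaliana gamete fusion protein HAP2 (also called GCS1) in mammalian cells. It is propagated in E. coli as a high-copy plasmid through a ColE1/pUC-type origin and selected with ampicillin via the β-lactamase gene under its own promoter. No mammalian selection marker is annotated, so the design suits transient transfection. The backbone also carries an SV40 origin/early promoter region followed by an SV40 polyadenylation signal, which can support episomal replication in cells expressing large T antigen. Remnants of the lac promoter, operator and lacI are present as well and have no evident role in expression.

The payload is driven by the composite CAG promoter: the human cytomegalovirus immediate-early enhancer, the chicken β-actin promoter and a chimeric chicken β-actin/rabbit β-globin intron, a combination that gives strong constitutive expression in many mammalian cell types. Downstream lies the HAP2 coding sequence, joined by a short linker to EYFP at its C terminus, and the transcript ends at a rabbit β-globin polyadenylation signal. A short β-globin "coding" fragment annotated just upstream of HAP2 in one sequence record is most likely residual globin exon sequence from the intron cassette rather than a tag. The insert derives from a HAP2–YFP fusion construct reported to fully rescue hap2 mutant plants.

The fluorescent tag allows expression and localisation of the plant protein to be followed in heterologous cells. This fits the associated work, which identifies HAP2 as a fusion protein homologous to somatic and viral fusogens. The sequencing-verified and depositor sequences differ by about 15 bp but show the same feature layout.
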