Features (pLannotate 1.2.2; 16 found; start..end, strand, type, name):
      4..383     +  enhancer       CMV enhancer: human cytomegalovirus immediate early enhancer
    386..661     +  promoter       chicken β-actin promoter: No description available
    662..1670    +  intron         chimeric intron: chimera between introns from chicken β-actin and rabbit β-globin
   1736..3850    +  CDS            HAP2: HAP2_ARATH - Also known as GCS1 From Arabidopsis thaliana (Mouse-ear cress).
   3857..4567    +  CDS            EYFP: EYFP is a basic (constitutively fluorescent) green/yellow fluorescent protein published in 1996, derived from Aequorea victoria. It is reported to be a very rapidly-maturing weak dimer with high acid sensitivity.
   4638..4693    +  polyA_signal   β-globin poly(A) signal: rabbit β-globin polyadenylation signal (Gil and Proudfoot, 1987)
   5075..5091    -  protein_bind   lac operator: The lac repressor binds to the lac operator to inhibit transcription in E. coli. This inhibition can be relieved by adding lactose or isopropyl-β-D-thiogalactopyranoside (IPTG). lac repressor encoded by lacI
   5099..5129    -  promoter       lac promoter: promoter for the E. coli lac operon
   5144..5165    -  protein_bind   CAP binding site: CAP binding activates transcription in the presence of cAMP. E. coli catabolite activator protein
   5178..5217    -  CDS            lacI (fragment): lac repressor; lacI; The lac repressor binds to the lac operator to inhibit transcription in E. coli. This inhibition can be relieved by adding lactose or isopropyl-β-D-thiogalactopyranoside (IPTG).
   5224..5417    +  promoter       SV40 promoter: SV40 early promoter
   5423..5557    +  polyA_signal   SV40 poly(A) signal: SV40 polyadenylation signal
   5559..5612    -  CDS            lacI (fragment): lac repressor; lacI; The lac repressor binds to the lac operator to inhibit transcription in E. coli. This inhibition can be relieved by adding lactose or isopropyl-β-D-thiogalactopyranoside (IPTG).
   5795..6383    -  rep_origin     ori: high-copy-number ColE1/pMB1/pBR322/pUC origin of replication
   6554..7414    -  CDS            AmpR: β-lactamase; bla; confers resistance to ampicillin, carbenicillin, and related antibiotics
   7415..7519    -  promoter       AmpR promoter: bla
>Addgene plasmid #132960 | pCAGGS::AtHAP2-YFP | depositor full sequence | sequence record 256643 | pCAGGS::AtHAP2-YFP sequence 7545 bps
GTCGACATTGATTATTGACTAGTTATTAATAGTAATCAATTACGGGGTCATTAGTTCATAGCCCATATAT
GGAGTTCCGCGTTACATAACTTACGGTAAATGGCCCGCCTGGCTGACCGCCCAACGACCCCCGCCCATTG
ACGTCAATAATGACGTATGTTCCCATAGTAACGCCAATAGGGACTTTCCATTGACGTCAATGGGTGGACT
ATTTACGGTAAACTGCCCACTTGGCAGTACATCAAGTGTATCATATGCCAAGTACGCCCCCTATTGACGT
CAATGACGGTAAATGGCCCGCCTGGCATTATGCCCAGTACATGACCTTATGGGACTTTCCTACTTGGCAG
TACATCTACGTATTAGTCATCGCTATTACCATGGGTCGAGGTGAGCCCCACGTTCTGCTTCACTCTCCCC
ATCTCCCCCCCCTCCCCACCCCCAATTTTGTATTTATTTATTTTTTAATTATTTTGTGCAGCGATGGGGG
CGGGGGGGGGGGGGGCGCGCGCCAGGCGGGGCGGGGCGGGGCGAGGGGCGGGGCGGGGCGAGGCGGAGAG
GTGCGGCGGCAGCCAATCAGAGCGGCGCGCTCCGAAAGTTTCCTTTTATGGCGAGGCGGCGGCGGCGGCG
GCCCTATAAAAAGCGAAGCGCGCGGCGGGCGGGAGTCGCTGCGTTGCCTTCGCCCCGTGCCCCGCTCCGC
GCCGCCTCGCGCCGCCCGCCCCGGCTCTGACTGACCGCGTTACTCCCACAGGTGAGCGGGCGGGACGGCC
CTTCTCCTCCGGGCTGTAATTAGCGCTTGGTTTAATGACGGCTCGTTTCTTTTCTGTGGCTGCGTGAAAG
CCTTAAAGGGCTCCGGGAGGGCCCTTTGTGCGGGGGGGAGCGGCTCGGGGGGTGCGTGCGTGTGTGTGTG
CGTGGGGAGCGCCGCGTGCGGCCCGCGCTGCCCGGCGGCTGTGAGCGCTGCGGGCGCGGCGCGGGGCTTT
GTGCGCTCCGCGTGTGCGCGAGGGGAGCGCGGCCGGGGGCGGTGCCCCGCGGTGCGGGGGGGCTGCGAGG
GGAACAAAGGCTGCGTGCGGGGTGTGTGCGTGGGGGGGTGAGCAGGGGGTGTGGGCGCGGCGGTCGGGCT
GTAACCCCCCCCTGCACCCCCCTCCCCGAGTTGCTGAGCACGGCCCGGCTTCGGGTGCGGGGCTCCGTGC
GGGGCGTGGCGCGGGGCTCGCCGTGCCGGGCGGGGGGTGGCGGCAGGTGGGGGTGCCGGGCGGGGCGGGG
CCGCCTCGGGCCGGGGAGGGCTCGGGGGAGGGGCGCGGCGGCCCCGGAGCGCCGGCGGCTGTCGAGGCGC
GGCGAGCCGCAGCCATTGCCTTTTATGGTAATCGTGCGAGAGGGCGCAGGGACTTCCTTTGTCCCAAATC
TGGCGGAGCCGAAATCTGGGAGGCGCCGCCGCACCCCCTCTAGCGGGCGCGGGCGAAGCGGTGCGGCGCC
GGCAGGAAGGAAATGGGCGGGGAGGGCCTTCGTGCGTCGCCGCGCCGCCGTCCCCTTCTCCATCTCCAGC
CTCGGGGCTGCCGCAGGGGGACGGCTGCCTTCGGGGGGGACGGGGCAGGGCGGGGTTCGGCTTCTGGCGT
GTGACCGGCGGCTCTAGAGCCTCTGCTAACCATGTTCATGCCTTCTTCTTTTTCCTACAGCTCCGGGCAA
CGTGCTGGTTGTTGTGCTGTCTCATCATTTTGGCAAAGAATTCGAGCTCATCGATATGGTGAACGCGATT
TTAATGGCTTGTATACTCGCCGGAATTTTCGTCGGAATGTTCAACGAAGTCGACGGAATTCAGATTTTAT
CGAAATCAAAGCTCGAAAAGTGTGAGAAAACATCAGATTCTGGTAATCTCAATTGTTCCACTAAGATCGT
CTTGAATCTCGCTGTTCCCAGTGGATCCAGTGGAGGAGAGGCTTCGATTGTAGCGGAGATCGTGGAGGTT
GAAGATAACTCGAGTAGTAATATGCAAACCGTACGGATTCCACCGGTTATTACAGTGAACAAATCTGCAG
CATATGCTCTCTATGATCTTACTTACATTAGGGATGTACCTTATAAACCTCAAGAGTATCATGTCACGAC
TCGAAAGTGTGAACCCGATGCTGGACCGGATATTGTACAAATTTGTGAGAGGTTGAGAGATGAGAAGGGT
AATGTTTTAGAGCAGACTCAGCCGATTTGTTGTCCATGTGGACCGCAACGAAGAATGCCTTCTTCTTGTG
GAGATATTTTTGATAAGATGATTAAAGGGAAGGCAAATACCGCGCATTGCCTTCGTTTTCCAGGTGACTG
GTTCCATGTTTTCGGGATTGGACAACGGTCACTAGGATTTAGTGTGCGAGTTGAGTTGAAAACAGGAACT
AGAGTTTCAGAAGTGATCATTGGTCCTGAAAATAGGACAGCTACTGCAAATGATAACTTTCTCAAAGTTA
ATCTCATAGGAGACTTTGGTGGTTACACAAGTATCCCTTCTTTCGAGGACTTCTATCTTGTAATCCCAAG
AGAGGCGGCTGAAGCGGGACAACCAGGGAGCTTAGGCGCAAATTACTCAATGTGGATGCTGCTTGAGAGA
GTGAGATTTACATTGGATGGCTTAGAATGTAATAAAATCGGTGTTGGTTATGAAGCTTTCAACACCCAAC
CAAATTTCTGCTCTTCTCCATATTGGAGTTGCTTGCATAATCAACTATGGAACTTCCGTGAGTCAGATAT
AAACAGAATCGACCGACACCAACTTCCTTTATATGGACTTGAAGGAAGATTTGAGAGGATCAATCAACAC
CCAAACGCGGGGCCTCACTCGTTCTCAATTGGAGTCACGGAAACACTCAACACAAATCTAATGATAGAAC
TAAGAGCTGATGATATTGAATACGTTTTCCAGAGGAGTCCCGGTAAGATCATAAACATCGCGATACCGAC
ATTCGAAGCACTTACACAATTCGGAGTTGCTGCAGTCATAATCAAGAATACTGGTGAAGTAGAAGCGTCT
TATAGCTTAACGTTTGATTGCTCCAAAGGCGTGGCTTTTGTTGAGGAACAATTTTTCATTATAAAACCGA
AAGCGGTTACTACTCGGTCTTTTAAGCTGTACCCGACGAAAGATCAGGCTGCAAAGTATATATGCACAGC
TATACTCAAGGACTCTCAGTTCAGCGAAGTAGACCGAGCCGAGTGTCAATTTAGTACAACGGCTACCGTA
CTTGACAATGGAACTCAGGTTACTAATCCATTTCAAATTCCAGAGACTCAACCTAAAGGTTTCTTTGATT
CGATCAGGATACTATGGATGAAAATCATCAATGGTTTAGTCGATTTCATCACCGGAGATACTTGCAGAAA
CAAATGCTCGAGTTTCTTCGACTTCAGTTGCCACATTCAATACGTTTGCTTAAGCTGGATGGTTATGTTT
GGTCTTCTCCTCGCTCTCTTCCCAATTACTTGTTTGCTTCTTTGGCTCTTGCACCAAAAGGGACTCTTTG
ATCCATGCTACGACTGGTGGGAAGATCATTTCGATTTAGACCATCATCGGAGATTATTACCCTCCAGAGC
AGACGTTGTTAACCGCCATCATCACCATCACAAGCATCGTCATCACCATAATCACCATCGTAGGACACAC
CAGAGACACAAACATCATCATGGTCAAGACGACGACGTATTGCAGAAGATGATGCTTGAACGTGACCACA
GCGACTCTCACTACTACCACCAACTTCATCGAGTCCATAAAGATAGCAAGCAGAAGCAGCGTAGGCGAGC
CAAGCACGGGATCGTCCTGCCACGTGATGTGCACGTGGAAAGACAGAGGAAACAAAGACTACGTGAGAGT
AGAGCCATGGTGAGCAAGGGCGAGGAGCTGTTCACCGGGGTGGTGCCCATCCTGGTCGAGCTGGACGGCG
ACGTAAACGGCCACAAGTTCAGCGTGTCCGGCGAGGGCGAGGGCGATGCCACCTACGGCAAGCTGACCCT
GAAGTTCATCTGCACCACCGGCAAGCTGCCCGTGCCCTGGCCCACCCTCGTGACCACCTTCGGCTACGGC
CTGCAGTGCTTCGCCCGCTACCCCGACCACATGAAGCAGCACGACTTCTTCAAGTCCGCCATGCCCGAAG
GCTACGTCCAGGAGCGCACCATCTTCTTCAAGGACGACGGCAACTACAAGACCCGCGCCGAGGTGAAGTT
CGAGGGCGACACCCTGGTGAACCGCATCGAGCTGAAGGGCATCGACTTCAAGGAGGACGGCAACATCCTG
GGGCACAAGCTGGAGTACAACTACAACAGCCACAACGTCTATATCATGGCCGACAAGCAGAAGAACGGCA
TCAAGGTGAACTTCAAGATCCGCCACAACATCGAGGACGGCAGCGTGCAGCTCGCCGACCACTACCAGCA
GAACACCCCCATCGGCGACGGCCCCGTGCTGCTGCCCGACAACCACTACCTGAGCTACCAGTCCGCCCTG
AGCAAAGACCCCAACGAGAAGCGCGATCACATGGTCCTGCTGGAGTTCGTGACCGCCGCCGGGATCACTC
TCGGCATGCTCGAGCTAGCAGATCTTTTTCCCTCTGCCAAAAATTATGGGGACATCATGAAGCCCCTTGA
GCATCTGACTTCTGGCTAATAAAGGAAATTTATTTTCATTGCAATAGTGTGTTGGAATTTTTTGTGTCTC
TCACTCGGAAGGACATATGGAGGGCAAATCATTTAAAACATCAGAATGAGTATTTGGTTTAGAGTTTGGC
AACATATGCCATATGCTGGCTGCCATGAACAAAGGTGGCTATAAAGAGGTCATCAGTATATGAAACAGCC
CCCTGCTGTCCATTCCTTATTCCATAGAAAAGCCTTGACTTGAGGTTAGATTTTTTTTATATTTTGTTTT
GTGTTATTTTTTTCTTTAACATCCCTAAAATTTTCCTTACATGTTTTACTAGCCAGATTTTTCCTCCTCT
CCTGACTACTCCCAGTCATAGCTGTCCCTCTTCTCTTATGAAGATCCCTCGACCTGCAGCCCAAGCTTGG
CGTAATCATGGTCATAGCTGTTTCCTGTGTGAAATTGTTATCCGCTCACAATTCCACACAACATACGAGC
CGGAAGCATAAAGTGTAAAGCCTGGGGTGCCTAATGAGTGAGCTAACTCACATTAATTGCGTTGCGCTCA
CTGCCCGCTTTCCAGTCGGGAAACCTGTCGTGCCAGCGGATCCGCATCTCAATTAGTCAGCAACCATAGT
CCCGCCCCTAACTCCGCCCATCCCGCCCCTAACTCCGCCCAGTTCCGCCCATTCTCCGCCCCATGGCTGA
CTAATTTTTTTTATTTATGCAGAGGCGAGGCCGCCTCGGCCTCTGAGCTATTCCAGAAGTAGTGAGGAGG
CTTTTTTGGAGGCTAGGCTTTTGCAAAAAGCTAACTTGTTTATTGCAGCTTATAATGGTTACAAATAAAG
CAATAGCATCACAAATTTCACAAATAAAGCATTTTTTTCACTGCATTCTAGTTGTGGTTTGTCCAAACTC
ATCAATGTATCTTATCATGTCTGGATCCGCTGCATTAATGAATCGCCAACGCGCGGGGAGAGGCGGTTTG
CGTATTGGGCGCTCTTCCGCTTCCTCGCTCACTGACTCGCTGCGCTCGGTCGTTCGGCTGCGGCGAGCGG
TATCAGCTCACTCAAAGGCGGTAATACGGTTATCCACAGAATCAGGGGATAACGCAGGAAAGAACATGTG
AGCAAAAGGCCAGCAAAAGGCCAGGAACCGTAAAAAGGCCGCGTTGCTGGCGTTTTTCCATAGGCTCCGC
CCCCCTGACGAGCATCACAAAAATCGACGCTCAAGTCAGAGGTGGCGAAACCCGACAGGACTATAAAGAT
ACCAGGCGTTTCCCCCTGGAAGCTCCCTCGTGCGCTCTCCTGTTCCGACCCTGCCGCTTACCGGATACCT
GTCCGCCTTTCTCCCTTCGGGAAGCGTGGCGCTTTCTCAATGCTCACGCTGTAGGTATCTCAGTTCGGTG
TAGGTCGTTCGCTCCAAGCTGGGCTGTGTGCACGAACCCCCCGTTCAGCCCGACCGCTGCGCCTTATCCG
GTAACTATCGTCTTGAGTCCAACCCGGTAAGACACGACTTATCGCCACTGGCAGCAGCCACTGGTAACAG
GATTAGCAGAGCGAGGTATGTAGGCGGTGCTACAGAGTTCTTGAAGTGGTGGCCTAACTACGGCTACACT
AGAAGGACAGTATTTGGTATCTGCGCTCTGCTGAAGCCAGTTACCTTCGGAAAAAGAGTTGGTAGCTCTT
GATCCGGCAAACAAACCACCGCTGGTAGCGGTGGTTTTTTTGTTTGCAAGCAGCAGATTACGCGCAGAAA
AAAAGGATCTCAAGAAGATCCTTTGATCTTTTCTACGGGGTCTGACGCTCAGTGGAACGAAAACTCACGT
TAAGGGATTTTGGTCATGAGATTATCAAAAAGGATCTTCACCTAGATCCTTTTAAATTAAAAATGAAGTT
TTAAATCAATCTAAAGTATATATGAGTAAACTTGGTCTGACAGTTACCAATGCTTAATCAGTGAGGCACC
TATCTCAGCGATCTGTCTATTTCGTTCATCCATAGTTGCCTGACTCCCCGTCGTGTAGATAACTACGATA
CGGGAGGGCTTACCATCTGGCCCCAGTGCTGCAATGATACCGCGAGACCCACGCTCACCGGCTCCAGATT
TATCAGCAATAAACCAGCCAGCCGGAAGGGCCGAGCGCAGAAGTGGTCCTGCAACTTTATCCGCCTCCAT
CCAGTCTATTAATTGTTGCCGGGAAGCTAGAGTAAGTAGTTCGCCAGTTAATAGTTTGCGCAACGTTGTT
GCCATTGCTACAGGCATCGTGGTGTCACGCTCGTCGTTTGGTATGGCTTCATTCAGCTCCGGTTCCCAAC
GATCAAGGCGAGTTACATGATCCCCCATGTTGTGCAAAAAAGCGGTTAGCTCCTTCGGTCCTCCGATCGT
TGTCAGAAGTAAGTTGGCCGCAGTGTTATCACTCATGGTTATGGCAGCACTGCATAATTCTCTTACTGTC
ATGCCATCCGTAAGATGCTTTTCTGTGACTGGTGAGTACTCAACCAAGTCATTCTGAGAATAGTGTATGC
GGCGACCGAGTTGCTCTTGCCCGGCGTCAATACGGGATAATACCGCGCCACATAGCAGAACTTTAAAAGT
GCTCATCATTGGAAAACGTTCTTCGGGGCGAAAACTCTCAAGGATCTTACCGCTGTTGAGATCCAGTTCG
ATGTAACCCACTCGTGCACCCAACTGATCTTCAGCATCTTTTACTTTCACCAGCGTTTCTGGGTGAGCAA
AAACAGGAAGGCAAAATGCCGCAAAAAAGGGAATAAGGGCGACACGGAAATGTTGAATACTCATACTCTT
CCTTTTTCAATATTATTGAAGCATTTATCAGGGTTATTGTCTCATGAGCGGATACATATTTGAATGTATT
TAGAAAAATAAACAAATAGGGGTTCCGCGCACATTTCCCCGAAAAGTGCCACCTG
