Features (pLannotate 1.2.2; 18 found; start..end, strand, type, name):
      5..384     +  enhancer       CMV enhancer: human cytomegalovirus immediate early enhancer
    386..661     +  promoter       chicken β-actin promoter: No description available
    662..1678    +  intron         chimeric intron: chimera between introns from chicken β-actin and rabbit β-globin
   1676..1732    +  CDS            HBB (fragment): HBB_LEPEU - Experimental evidence at protein level: Swiss-Prot protein existence level 1. Involved in oxygen transport from the lung to the various peripheral tissues. From Lepus europaeus (European hare).
   1745..3859    +  CDS            HAP2: HAP2_ARATH - Also known as GCS1 From Arabidopsis thaliana (Mouse-ear cress).
   3866..4576    +  CDS            EYFP: EYFP is a basic (constitutively fluorescent) green/yellow fluorescent protein published in 1996, derived from Aequorea victoria. It is reported to be a very rapidly-maturing weak dimer with high acid sensitivity.
   4647..4702    +  polyA_signal   β-globin poly(A) signal: rabbit β-globin polyadenylation signal (Gil and Proudfoot, 1987)
   5087..5103    -  protein_bind   lac operator: The lac repressor binds to the lac operator to inhibit transcription in E. coli. This inhibition can be relieved by adding lactose or isopropyl-β-D-thiogalactopyranoside (IPTG). lac repressor encoded by lacI
   5111..5141    -  promoter       lac promoter: promoter for the E. coli lac operon
   5156..5177    -  protein_bind   CAP binding site: CAP binding activates transcription in the presence of cAMP. E. coli catabolite activator protein
   5190..5229    -  CDS            lacI (fragment): lac repressor; lacI; The lac repressor binds to the lac operator to inhibit transcription in E. coli. This inhibition can be relieved by adding lactose or isopropyl-β-D-thiogalactopyranoside (IPTG).
   5236..5258    +  promoter       SV40 promoter (fragment): SV40 enhancer and early promoter
   5282..5417    +  rep_origin     SV40 ori: SV40 origin of replication
   5437..5571    +  polyA_signal   SV40 poly(A) signal: SV40 polyadenylation signal
   5573..5627    -  CDS            lacI (fragment): lac repressor; lacI; The lac repressor binds to the lac operator to inhibit transcription in E. coli. This inhibition can be relieved by adding lactose or isopropyl-β-D-thiogalactopyranoside (IPTG).
   5810..6398    -  rep_origin     ori: high-copy-number ColE1/pMB1/pBR322/pUC origin of replication
   6569..7429    -  CDS            AmpR: β-lactamase; bla; confers resistance to ampicillin, carbenicillin, and related antibiotics
   7430..7534    -  promoter       AmpR promoter: bla
>Addgene plasmid #132960 | pCAGGS::AtHAP2-YFP | addgene full sequence | sequence record 261130 | Addgene NGS Result
GGTCGACATTGATTATTGACTAGTTATTAATAGTAATCAATTACGGGGTCATTAGTTCATAGCCCATATA
TGGAGTTCCGCGTTACATAACTTACGGTAAATGGCCCGCCTGGCTGACCGCCCAACGACCCCCGCCCATT
GACGTCAATAATGACGTATGTTCCCATAGTAACGCCAATAGGGACTTTCCATTGACGTCAATGGGTGGAG
TATTTACGGTAAACTGCCCACTTGGCAGTACATCAAGTGTATCATATGCCAAGTACGCCCCCTATTGACG
TCAATGACGGTAAATGGCCCGCCTGGCATTATGCCCAGTACATGACCTTATGGGACTTTCCTACTTGGCA
GTACATCTACGTATTAGTCATCGCTATTACCATGGTCGAGGTGAGCCCCACGTTCTGCTTCACTCTCCCC
ATCTCCCCCCCCTCCCCACCCCCAATTTTGTATTTATTTATTTTTTAATTATTTTGTGCAGCGATGGGGG
CGGGGGGGGGGGGGGGGCGCGCCAGGCGGGGCGGGGCGGGGCGAGGGGCGGGGCGGGGCGAGGCGGAGAG
GTGCGGCGGCAGCCAATCAGAGCGGCGCGCTCCGAAAGTTTCCTTTTATGGCGAGGCGGCGGCGGCGGCG
GCCCTATAAAAAGCGAAGCGCGCGGCGGGCGGGAGTCGCTGCGCGCTGCCTTCGCCCCGTGCCCCGCTCC
GCCGCCGCCTCGCGCCGCCCGCCCCGGCTCTGACTGACCGCGTTACTCCCACAGGTGAGCGGGCGGGACG
GCCCTTCTCCTCCGGGCTGTAATTAGCGCTTGGTTTAATGACGGCTTGTTTCTTTTCTGTGGCTGCGTGA
AAGCCTTGAGGGGCTCCGGGAGGGCCCTTTGTGCGGGGGGAGCGGCTCGGGGGGTGCGTGCGTGTGTGTG
TGCGTGGGGAGCGCCGCGTGCGGCTCCGCGCTGCCCGGCGGCTGTGAGCGCTGCGGGCGCGGCGCGGGGC
TTTGTGCGCTCCGCAGTGTGCGCGAGGGGAGCGCGGCCGGGGGCGGTGCCCCGCGGTGCGGGGGGGGCTG
CGAGGGGAACAAAGGCTGCGTGCGGGGTGTGTGCGTGGGGGGGTGAGCAGGGGGTGTGGGCGCGTCGGTC
GGGCTGCAACCCCCCCTGCACCCCCCTCCCCGAGTTGCTGAGCACGGCCCGGCTTCGGGTGCGGGGCTCC
GTACGGGGCGTGGCGCGGGGCTCGCCGTGCCGGGCGGGGGGTGGCGGCAGGTGGGGGTGCCGGGCGGGGC
GGGGCCGCCTCGGGCCGGGGAGGGCTCGGGGGAGGGGCGCGGCGGCCCCCGGAGCGCCGGCGGCTGTCGA
GGCGCGGCGAGCCGCAGCCATTGCCTTTTATGGTAATCGTGCGAGAGGGCGCAGGGACTTCCTTTGTCCC
AAATCTGTGCGGAGCCGAAATCTGGGAGGCGCCGCCGCACCCCCTCTAGCGGGCGCGGGGCGAAGCGGTG
CGGCGCCGGCAGGAAGGAAATGGGCGGGGAGGGCCTTCGTGCGTCGCCGCGCCGCCGTCCCCTTCTCCCT
CTCCAGCCTCGGGGCTGTCCGCGGGGGGACGGCTGCCTTCGGGGGGGACGGGGCAGGGCGGGGTTCGGCT
TCTGGCGTGTGACCGGCGGCTCTAGAGCCTCTGCTAACCATGTTCATGCCTTCTTCTTTTTCCTACAGCT
CCTGGGCAACGTGCTGGTTATTGTGCTGTCTCATCATTTTGGCAAAGAATTCGAGCTCATCGATATGGTG
AACGCGATTTTAATGGCTTGTATACTCGCCGGAATTTTCGTCGGAATGTTCAACGAAGTCGACGGAATTC
AGATTTTATCGAAATCAAAGCTCGAAAAGTGTGAGAAAACATCAGATTCTGGTAATCTCAATTGTTCCAC
TAAGATCGTCTTGAATCTCGCTGTTCCCAGTGGATCCAGTGGAGGAGAGGCTTCGATTGTAGCGGAGATC
GTGGAGGTTGAAGATAACTCGAGTAGTAATATGCAAACCGTACGGATTCCACCGGTTATTACAGTGAACA
AATCTGCAGCATATGCTCTCTATGATCTTACTTACATTAGGGATGTACCTTATAAACCTCAAGAGTATCA
TGTCACGACTCGAAAGTGTGAACCCGATGCTGGACCGGATATTGTACAAATTTGTGAGAGGTTGAGAGAT
GAGAAGGGTAATGTTTTAGAGCAGACTCAGCCGATTTGTTGTCCATGTGGACCGCAACGAAGAATGCCTT
CTTCTTGTGGAGATATTTTTGATAAGATGATTAAAGGGAAGGCAAATACCGCGCATTGCCTTCGTTTTCC
AGGTGACTGGTTCCATGTTTTCGGGATTGGACAACGGTCACTAGGATTTAGTGTGCGAGTTGAGTTGAAA
ACAGGAACTAGAGTTTCAGAAGTGATCATTGGTCCTGAAAATAGGACAGCTACTGCAAATGATAACTTTC
TCAAAGTTAATCTCATAGGAGACTTTGGTGGTTACACAAGTATCCCTTCTTTCGAGGACTTCTATCTTGT
AATCCCAAGAGAGGCGGCTGAAGCGGGACAACCAGGGAGCTTAGGCGCAAATTACTCAATGTGGATGCTG
CTTGAGAGAGTGAGATTTACATTGGATGGCTTAGAATGTAATAAAATCGGTGTTGGTTATGAAGCTTTCA
ACACCCAACCAAATTTCTGCTCTTCTCCATATTGGAGTTGCTTGCATAATCAACTATGGAACTTCCGTGA
GTCAGATATAAACAGAATCGACCGACACCAACTTCCTTTATATGGACTTGAAGGAAGATTTGAGAGGATC
AATCAACACCCAAACGCGGGGCCTCACTCGTTCTCAATTGGAGTCACGGAAACACTCAACACAAATCTAA
TGATAGAACTAAGAGCTGATGATATTGAATACGTTTTCCAGAGGAGTCCCGGTAAGATCATAAACATCGC
GATACCGACATTCGAAGCACTTACACAATTCGGAGTTGCTGCAGTCATAATCAAGAATACTGGTGAAGTA
GAAGCGTCTTATAGCTTAACGTTTGATTGCTCCAAAGGCGTGGCTTTTGTTGAGGAACAATTTTTCATTA
TAAAACCGAAAGCGGTTACTACTCGGTCTTTTAAGCTGTACCCGACGAAAGATCAGGCTGCAAAGTATAT
ATGCACAGCTATACTCAAGGACTCTCAGTTCAGCGAAGTAGACCGAGCCGAGTGTCAATTTAGTACAACG
GCTACCGTACTTGACAATGGAACTCAGGTTACTAATCCATTTCAAATTCCAGAGACTCAACCTAAAGGTT
TCTTTGATTCGATCAGGATACTATGGATGAAAATCATCAATGGTTTAGTCGATTTCATCACCGGAGATAC
TTGCAGAAACAAATGCTCGAGTTTCTTCGACTTCAGTTGCCACATTCAATACGTTTGCTTAAGCTGGATG
GTTATGTTTGGTCTTCTCCTCGCTCTCTTCCCAATTACTTGTTTGCTTCTTTGGCTCTTGCACCAAAAGG
GACTCTTTGATCCATGCTACGACTGGTGGGAAGATCATTTCGATTTAGACCATCATCGGAGATTATTACC
CTCCAGAGCAGACGTTGTTAACCGCCATCATCACCATCACAAGCATCGTCATCACCATAATCACCATCGT
AGGACACACCAGAGACACAAACATCATCATGGTCAAGACGACGACGTATTGCAGAAGATGATGCTTGAAC
GTGACCACAGCGACTCTCACTACTACCACCAACTTCATCGAGTCCATAAAGATAGCAAGCAGAAGCAGCG
TAGGCGAGCCAAGCACGGGATCGTCCTGCCACGTGATGTGCACGTGGAAAGACAGAGGAAACAAAGACTA
CGTGAGAGTAGAGCCATGGTGAGCAAGGGCGAGGAGCTGTTCACCGGGGTGGTGCCCATCCTGGTCGAGC
TGGACGGCGACGTAAACGGCCACAAGTTCAGCGTGTCCGGCGAGGGCGAGGGCGATGCCACCTACGGCAA
GCTGACCCTGAAGTTCATCTGCACCACCGGCAAGCTGCCCGTGCCCTGGCCCACCCTCGTGACCACCTTC
GGCTACGGCCTGCAGTGCTTCGCCCGCTACCCCGACCACATGAAGCAGCACGACTTCTTCAAGTCCGCCA
TGCCCGAAGGCTACGTCCAGGAGCGCACCATCTTCTTCAAGGACGACGGCAACTACAAGACCCGCGCCGA
GGTGAAGTTCGAGGGCGACACCCTGGTGAACCGCATCGAGCTGAAGGGCATCGACTTCAAGGAGGACGGC
AACATCCTGGGGCACAAGCTGGAGTACAACTACAACAGCCACAACGTCTATATCATGGCCGACAAGCAGA
AGAACGGCATCAAGGTGAACTTCAAGATCCGCCACAACATCGAGGACGGCAGCGTGCAGCTCGCCGACCA
CTACCAGCAGAACACCCCCATCGGCGACGGCCCCGTGCTGCTGCCCGACAACCACTACCTGAGCTACCAG
TCCGCCCTGAGCAAAGACCCCAACGAGAAGCGCGATCACATGGTCCTGCTGGAGTTCGTGACCGCCGCCG
GGATCACTCTCGGCATGCTCGAGCTAGCAGATCTTTTTCCCTCTGCCAAAAATTATGGGGACATCATGAA
GCCCCTTGAGCATCTGACTTCTGGCTAATAAAGGAAATTTATTTTCATTGCAATAGTGTGTTGGAATTTT
TTGTGTCTCTCACTCGGAAGGACATATGGGAGGGCAAATCATTTAAAACATCAGAATGAGTATTTGGTTT
AGAGTTTGGCAACATATGCCCATATGCTGGCTGCCATGAACAAAGGTTGGCTATAAAGAGGTCATCAGTA
TATGAAACAGCCCCCTGCTGTCCATTCCTTATTCCATAGAAAAGCCTTGACTTGAGGTTAGATTTTTTTT
ATATTTTGTTTTGTGTTATTTTTTTCTTTAACATCCCTAAAATTTTCCTTACATGTTTTACTAGCCAGAT
TTTTCCTCCTCTCCTGACTACTCCCAGTCATAGCTGTCCCTCTTCTCTTATGGAGATCCCTCGACCTGCA
GCCCAAGCTTGGCGTAATCATGGTCATAGCTGTTTCCTGTGTGAAATTGTTATCCGCTCACAATTCCACA
CAACATACGAGCCGGAAGCATAAAGTGTAAAGCCTGGGGTGCCTAATGAGTGAGCTAACTCACATTAATT
GCGTTGCGCTCACTGCCCGCTTTCCAGTCGGGAAACCTGTCGTGCCAGCGGATCCGCATCTCAATTAGTC
AGCAACCATAGTCCCGCCCCTAACTCCGCCCATCCCGCCCCTAACTCCGCCCAGTTCCGCCCATTCTCCG
CCCCATGGCTGACTAATTTTTTTTATTTATGCAGAGGCCGAGGCCGCCTCGGCCTCTGAGCTATTCCAGA
AGTAGTGAGGAGGCTTTTTTGGAGGCCTAGGCTTTTGCAAAAAGCTAACTTGTTTATTGCAGCTTATAAT
GGTTACAAATAAAGCAATAGCATCACAAATTTCACAAATAAAGCATTTTTTTCACTGCATTCTAGTTGTG
GTTTGTCCAAACTCATCAATGTATCTTATCATGTCTGGATCCGCTGCATTAATGAATCGGCCAACGCGCG
GGGAGAGGCGGTTTGCGTATTGGGCGCTCTTCCGCTTCCTCGCTCACTGACTCGCTGCGCTCGGTCGTTC
GGCTGCGGCGAGCGGTATCAGCTCACTCAAAGGCGGTAATACGGTTATCCACAGAATCAGGGGATAACGC
AGGAAAGAACATGTGAGCAAAAGGCCAGCAAAAGGCCAGGAACCGTAAAAAGGCCGCGTTGCTGGCGTTT
TTCCATAGGCTCCGCCCCCCTGACGAGCATCACAAAAATCGACGCTCAAGTCAGAGGTGGCGAAACCCGA
CAGGACTATAAAGATACCAGGCGTTTCCCCCTGGAAGCTCCCTCGTGCGCTCTCCTGTTCCGACCCTGCC
GCTTACCGGATACCTGTCCGCCTTTCTCCCTTCGGGAAGCGTGGCGCTTTCTCATAGCTCACGCTGTAGG
TATCTCAGTTCGGTGTAGGTCGTTCGCTCCAAGCTGGGCTGTGTGCACGAACCCCCCGTTCAGCCCGACC
GCTGCGCCTTATCCGGTAACTATCGTCTTGAGTCCAACCCGGTAAGACACGACTTATCGCCACTGGCAGC
AGCCACTGGTAACAGGATTAGCAGAGCGAGGTATGTAGGCGGTGCTACAGAGTTCTTGAAGTGGTGGCCT
AACTACGGCTACACTAGAAGAACAGTATTTGGTATCTGCGCTCTGCTGAAGCCAGTTACCTTCGGAAAAA
GAGTTGGTAGCTCTTGATCCGGCAAACAAACCACCGCTGGTAGCGGTGGTTTTTTTGTTTGCAAGCAGCA
GATTACGCGCAGAAAAAAAGGATCTCAAGAAGATCCTTTGATCTTTTCTACGGGGTCTGACGCTCAGTGG
AACGAAAACTCACGTTAAGGGATTTTGGTCATGAGATTATCAAAAAGGATCTTCACCTAGATCCTTTTAA
ATTAAAAATGAAGTTTTAAATCAATCTAAAGTATATATGAGTAAACTTGGTCTGACAGTTACCAATGCTT
AATCAGTGAGGCACCTATCTCAGCGATCTGTCTATTTCGTTCATCCATAGTTGCCTGACTCCCCGTCGTG
TAGATAACTACGATACGGGAGGGCTTACCATCTGGCCCCAGTGCTGCAATGATACCGCGAGACCCACGCT
CACCGGCTCCAGATTTATCAGCAATAAACCAGCCAGCCGGAAGGGCCGAGCGCAGAAGTGGTCCTGCAAC
TTTATCCGCCTCCATCCAGTCTATTAATTGTTGCCGGGAAGCTAGAGTAAGTAGTTCGCCAGTTAATAGT
TTGCGCAACGTTGTTGCCATTGCTACAGGCATCGTGGTGTCACGCTCGTCGTTTGGTATGGCTTCATTCA
GCTCCGGTTCCCAACGATCAAGGCGAGTTACATGATCCCCCATGTTGTGCAAAAAAGCGGTTAGCTCCTT
CGGTCCTCCGATCGTTGTCAGAAGTAAGTTGGCCGCAGTGTTATCACTCATGGTTATGGCAGCACTGCAT
AATTCTCTTACTGTCATGCCATCCGTAAGATGCTTTTCTGTGACTGGTGAGTACTCAACCAAGTCATTCT
GAGAATAGTGTATGCGGCGACCGAGTTGCTCTTGCCCGGCGTCAATACGGGATAATACCGCGCCACATAG
CAGAACTTTAAAAGTGCTCATCATTGGAAAACGTTCTTCGGGGCGAAAACTCTCAAGGATCTTACCGCTG
TTGAGATCCAGTTCGATGTAACCCACTCGTGCACCCAACTGATCTTCAGCATCTTTTACTTTCACCAGCG
TTTCTGGGTGAGCAAAAACAGGAAGGCAAAATGCCGCAAAAAAGGGAATAAGGGCGACACGGAAATGTTG
AATACTCATACTCTTCCTTTTTCAATATTATTGAAGCATTTATCAGGGTTATTGTCTCATGAGCGGATAC
ATATTTGAATGTATTTAGAAAAATAAACAAATAGGGGTTCCGCGCACATTTCCCCGAAAAGTGCCACCTG
